>Addgene plasmid #115516 | 4xnrUAS:MLS-KillerRed in pTol2pA2-acrys-EGFP- | addgene full sequence | sequence record 224796 | Addgene NGS Result
CCAAGTTTGTACAAAAAAGCAGGCTTACGGGATCGATCCACCGGTCGCCACCATGCTGTGCTGTATGAGA
AGAACCAAACAGGTTGAAAAGAATGATGAGGACCAAAAGATCTCCGAGGGCGGCCCCGCCCTGTTCCAGA
GCGACATGACCTTCAAAATCTTCATCGACGGCGAGGTGAACGGCCAGAAGTTCACCATCGTGGCCGACGG
CAGCAGCAAGTTCCCCCACGGCGACTTCAACGTGCACGCCGTGTGCGAGACCGGCAAGCTGCCCATGAGC
TGGAAGCCCATCTGCCACCTGATCCAGTACGGCGAGCCCTTCTTCGCCCGCTACCCCGACGGCATCAGCC
ATTTCGCCCAGGAGTGCTTCCCCGAGGGCCTGAGCATCGACCGCACCGTGCGCTTCGAGAACGACGGCAC
CATGACCAGCCACCACACCTACGAGCTGGACGACACCTGCGTGGTGAGCCGCATCACCGTGAACTGCGAC
GGCTTCCAGCCCGACGGCCCCATCATGCGCGACCAGCTGGTGGACATCCTGCCCAACGAGACCCACATGT
TCCCCCACGGCCCCAACGCCGTGCGCCAGCTGGCCTTCATCGGCTTCACCACCGCCGACGGCGGCCTGAT
GATGGGCCACTTCGACAGCAAGATGACCTTCAACGGCAGCCGCGCCATCGAGATCCCCGGCCCACACTTC
GTGACCATCATCACCAAGCAGATGAGGGACACCAGCGACAAGCGCGACCACGTGTGCCAGCGCGAGGTGG
CCTACGCCCACAGCGTGCCCCGCATCACCAGCGCCATCGGTAGCGACGAGGATTAAAGCGGCCAATTCTA
CCCAGCTTTCTTGTACAAAGTGGGGGATCCAGACATGATAAGATACATTGATGAGTTTGGACAAACCACA
ACTAGAATGCAGTGAAAAAAATGCTTTATTTGTGAAATTTGTGATGCTATTGCTTTATTTGTAACCATTA
TAAGCTGCAATAAACAAGTTAACAACAACAATTGCATTCATTTTATGTTTCAGGTTCAGGGGGAGGTGTG
GGAGGTTTTTTCCAACTTTATTATACATAGTTGATAATTCACTGGCCGTCGTTTTACGGTACCATCGATG
ATGATCCAGACATGATAAGATACATTGATGAGTTTGGACAAACCACAACTAGAATGCAGTGAAAAAAATG
CTTTATTTGTGAAATTTGTGATGCTATTGCTTTATTTGTAACCATTATAAGCTGCAATAAACAAGTTAAC
AACAACAATTGCATTCATTTTATGTTTCAGGTTCAGGGGGAGGTGTGGGAGGTTTTTTAAAGCAAGTAAA
ACCTCTACAAATGTGGTATGGCTGATTATGATCCTCTAGATCAGATCTGCGAAGATACGGCCACGGGTGC
TCTTGATCCTGTGGCTGATTTTGGACTGTGCTGCTCGCAGCTGCTGATGAATCACATACTTCCTCCATTT
TCTTCCACTGATTGACTGTTATAATTTCCCTAATTTCCAGGTCAAGGTGCTGTGCATTGTGGTAATAGAT
GTGACATGACGTCACTTCCAAAGGACCAATGAACATGTCTGACCAATTTCATATAATGTGAAAACGATTT
TCATAGGCAGAATAAATAACATTTAAATTAAACTGGGCATCAGCGCAATTCAATTGGTTTGGTAATAGCA
AGGGAAAATAGAATGAAGTGATCTCCAAAAAATAAGTACTTTTTGACTGTAAATAAAATTGTAAGGAGTA
AAAAGTACTTTTTTTTCTAAAAAAATGTAATTAAGTAAAAGTAAAAGTATTGATTTTTAATTGTACTCAA
GTAAAGTAAAAATCCCCAAAAATAATACTTAAGTACAGTAATCAAGTAAAATTACTCAAGTACTTTACAC
CTCTGGTTCTTGACCCCCTACCTTCAGCAAGCCCAGCAGATCCACTAGTTCTAGAGCGGCCGCCACCGCG
GTGGAGCTCCAGCTTTTGTTCCCTTTAGTGAGGGTTAATTGCGCGCTTGGCGTAATCATGGTCATAGCTG
TTTCCTGTGTGAAATTGTTATCCGCTCACAATTCCACACAACATACGAGCCGGAAGCATAAAGTGTAAAG
CCTGGGGTGCCTAATGAGTGAGCTAACTCACATTAATTGCGTTGCGCTCACTGCCCGCTTTCCAGTCGGG
AAACCTGTCGTGCCAGCTGCATTAATGAATCGGCCAACGCGCGGGGAGAGGCGGTTTGCGTATTGGGCGC
TCTTCCGCTTCCTCGCTCACTGACTCGCTGCGCTCGGTCGTTCGGCTGCGGCGAGCGGTATCAGCTCACT
CAAAGGCGGTAATACGGTTATCCACAGAATCAGGGGATAACGCAGGAAAGAACATGTGAGCAAAAGGCCA
GCAAAAGGCCAGGAACCGTAAAAAGGCCGCGTTGCTGGCGTTTTTCCATAGGCTCCGCCCCCCTGACGAG
CATCACAAAAATCGACGCTCAAGTCAGAGGTGGCGAAACCCGACAGGACTATAAAGATACCAGGCGTTTC
CCCCTGGAAGCTCCCTCGTGCGCTCTCCTGTTCCGACCCTGCCGCTTACCGGATACCTGTCCGCCTTTCT
CCCTTCGGGAAGCGTGGCGCTTTCTCATAGCTCACGCTGTAGGTATCTCAGTTCGGTGTAGGTCGTTCGC
TCCAAGCTGGGCTGTGTGCACGAACCCCCCGTTCAGCCCGACCGCTGCGCCTTATCCGGTAACTATCGTC
TTGAGTCCAACCCGGTAAGACACGACTTATCGCCACTGGCAGCAGCCACTGGTAACAGGATTAGCAGAGC
GAGGTATGTAGGCGGTGCTACAGAGTTCTTGAAGTGGTGGCCTAACTACGGCTACACTAGAAGAACAGTA
TTTGGTATCTGCGCTCTGCTGAAGCCAGTTACCTTCGGAAAAAGAGTTGGTAGCTCTTGATCCGGCAAAC
AAACCACCGCTGGTAGCGGTGGTTTTTTTGTTTGCAAGCAGCAGATTACGCGCAGAAAAAAAGGATCTCA
AGAAGATCCTTTGATCTTTTCTACGGGGTCTGACGCTCAGTGGAACGAAAACTCACGTTAAGGCATTTTG
GTCATGAGATTATCAAAAAGGATCTTCACCTAGATCCTTTTAAATTAAAAATGAAGTTTTAAATCAATCT
AAAGTATATATGAGTAAACTTGGTCTGACAGTTACCAATGCTTAATCAGTGAGGCACCTATCTCAGCGAT
CTGTCTATTTCGTTCATCCATAGTTGCCTGACTCCCCGTCGTGTAGATAACTACGATACGGGAGGGCTTA
CCATCTGGCCCCAGTGCTGCAATGATACCGCGAGACCCACGCTCACCGGCTCCAGATTTATCAGCAATAA
ACCAGCCAGCCGGAAGGGCCGAGCGCAGAAGTGGTCCTGCAACTTTATCCGCCTCCATCCAGTCTATTAA
TTGTTGCCGGGAAGCTAGAGTAAGTAGTTCGCCAGTTAATAGTTTGCGCAACGTTGTTGCCATTGCTACA
GGCATCGTGGTGTCACGCTCGTCGTTTGGTATGGCTTCATTCAGCTCCGGTTCCCAACGATCAAGGCGAG
TTACATGATCCCCCATGTTGTGCAAAAAAGCGGTTAGCTCCTTCGGTCCTCCGATCGTTGTCAGAAGTAA
GTTGGCCGCAGTGTTATCACTCATGGTTATGGCAGCACTGCATAATTCTCTTACTGTCATGCCATCCGTA
AGATGCTTTTCTGTGACTGGTGAGTACTCAACCAAGTCATTCTGAGAATAGTGTATGCGGCGACCGAGTT
GCTCTTGCCCGGCGTCAATACGGGATAATACCGCGCCACATAGCAGAACTTTAAAAGTGCTCATCATTGG
AAAACGTTCTTCGGGGCGAAAACTCTCAAGGATCTTACCGCTGTTGAGATCCAGTTCGATGTAACCCACT
CGTGCACCCAACTGATCTTCAGCATCTTTTACTTTCACCAGCGTTTCTGGGTGAGCAAAAACAGGAAGGC
AAAATGCCGCAAAAAAGGGAATAAGGGCGACACGGAAATGTTGAATACTCATACTCTTCCTTTTTCAATA
TTATTGAAGCATTTATCAGGGTTATTGTCTCATGAGCGGATACATATTTGAATGTATTTAGAAAAATAAA
CAAATAGGGGTTCCGCGCACATTTCCCCGAAAAGTGCCACCTAAATTGTAAGCGTTAATATTTTGTTAAA
ATTCGCGTTAAATTTTTGTTAAATCAGCTCATTTTTTAACCAATAGGCCGAAATCGGCAAAATCCCTTAT
AAATCAAAAGAATAGACCGAGATAGGGT
[37 nt withheld, positions 4299-4335]
AAAGAACGTGGACTCCAACGTCAAAGG
[32 nt withheld, positions 4363-4394]
GCTGGCTAAGAACTCATCAGCCTCCCCGGTCCATCTACCCACGTACCAATGCACCAATTGGCCACAATGA
CGGCTACTACATGGTGCCATTCCTTCCTCTTTATAGGAATGGAGACTACCTCCTGTCCAACAATGCTCTT
GGATACGAGTACGCCTACCTGTTGGACCCAGGTCATTGCACAACACCAGAAATGCCCTCTGATCTGCAAA
AGACGTGAATATCTGTTCAGACACCCATATCCACTCTGTTCCACACAGGTCAGAGGTTTGTCCAGGAGTT
CTTGACAGAGGTGTAAAAAGTACTCAAAAATTTTACTCAAGTGAAAGTACAAGTACTTAGGGAAAATTTT
ACTCAATTAAAAGTAAAAGTATCTGGCTAGAATCTTACTTGAGTAAAAGTAAAAAAGTACTCCATTAAAA
TTGTACTTGAGTATTAAGGAAGTAAAAGTAAAAGCAAGAAAGAAAACTAGAGATTCTTGTTTAAGCTTTT
AATCTCAAAAAACATTAAATGAAATGCATACAAGGTTTTATCCTGCTTTAGAACTGTTTGTATTTAATTA
TCAAACTATAAGACAGACAATCTAATGCCAGTACACGCTACTCAAAGTTGTAAAACCTCAGATTTAACTT
CAGTAGAAGCTGATTCTCAAAATTGTTAGTGTCAAGCCTAGCTCTTTTGGGGCTGAAAAGCAATCCTGCA
GTGCTGAAAAGCCTCTCACAGGCAGCCGATGCGGGAAGAGGTGTATTAGTCTTGATAGAGAGGCTGCAAA
TAGCAGGAAACGTGAGCAGAGACTCCCTGGTGTCTGAAACACAGGCCAGATTGGCCTTAAGATACATTGA
TGAGTTTGGACAAACCACAACTAGAATGCAGTGAAAAAAATGCTTTATTTGTGAAATTTGTGATGCTATT
GCTTTATTTGTAACCATTATAAGCTGCAATAAACAAGTTAACAACAACAATTGCATTCATTTTATGTTTC
AGGTTCAGGGGGAGGTGTGGGAGGTTTTTTAAAGCAAGTAAAACCTCTACAAATGTGGTATGGCTGATTA
TGATCTAGAGTCGCGGCCGCTTTACTTGTACAGCTCGTCCATGCCGAGAGTGATCCCGGCGGCGGTCACG
AACTCCAGCAGGACCATGTGATCGCGCTTCTCGTTGGGGTCTTTGCTCAGGGCGGACTGGGTGCTCAGGT
AGTGGTTGTCGGGCAGCAGCACGGGGCCGTCGCCGATGGGGGTGTTCTGCTGGTAGTGGTCGGCGAGCTG
CACGCTGCCGTCCTCGATGTTGTGGCGGATCTTGAAGTTCACCTTGATGCCGTTCTTCTGCTTGTCGGCC
ATGATATAGACGTTGTGGCTGTTGTAGTTGTACTCCAGCTTGTGCCCCAGGATGTTGCCGTCCTCCTTGA
AGTCGATGCCCTTCAGCTCGATGCGGTTCACCAGGGTGTCGCCCTCGAACTTCACCTCGGCGCGGGTCTT
GTAGTTGCCGTCGTCCTTGAAGAAGATGGTGCGCTCCTGGACGTAGCCTTCGGGCATGGCGGACTTGAAG
AAGTCGTGCTGCTTCATGTGGTCGGGGTAGCGGCTGAAGCACTGCACGCCGTAGGTCAGGGTGGTCACGA
GGGTGGGCCAGGGCACGGGCAGCTTGCCGGTGGTGCAGATGAACTTCAGGGTCAGCTTGCCGTAGGTGGC
ATCGCCCTCGCCCTCGCCGGACACGCTGAACTTGTGGCCGTTTACGTCGCCGTCCAGCTCGACCAGGATG
GGCACCACCCCGGTGAACAGCTCCTCGCCCTTGCTCACCATGGTGGCGACCGGTAATGTCAGACCTGGTA
ACTCCTTACTGTAACTTATTGCACCTGATGAACAAAAGATGTGAACTGAACGCAAGTAGGAGGCTAATAG
AGGCTAGTACAGTACAAAGATCCCCAAATGATGTGTGCCGGCCTTAGTGGAGGCAGACCCCTGGTTATAT
ACCTGTGCTGCAGAAAGAGGGGCTTACAAATGGATCTCTCTGGAATGGCATTATCTCATGGTGGGAACAG
TGTTGTCAGCAGAATCAGCGGGGTGGACTCTGACCTGAGAATGACAGTCTAGCACTGAATGGCTCAGACA
ATACTCTTGTGGCCAACTATCACCGGAAAATAAGTGCCTGCCAAAACAAACCAGACCAGATGAAGCTACA
TGGCTGTAGAACGTCAGTATTTAATGTGTTGTGGCCACTTGGTTCACCAGATTTAAGAGCTAATTTTTTT
AAATATCACAGATAATCAATCGCTTTTTTTTTTCTTGACTGAAAAGCTTAGACTGGAAAATTCTTTGAAA
AAGTTTGCACTACAGAAAATAAATACATAACATCCTGCACTGAATGCACACTATTAATAGAAAAGAGAGC
ATTATTGTAGGAAATGTATTGTATATGTACATTCTGTGCATTTCACAATTTTCTCGAGCAGGAAACAGCT
ATGACCATGATTACGCCAAGCTATCAACTTTGTATAGAAAAGTTGGGCCGCTCTAGAACTAGTGGATCCC
CCGGGCTGCAGCGGAGTACTGTCCTCCGAGCGGAGTACTGTCCTCCGAGCGGAGTACTGTCCTCCGAGCG
GAGTACTGTCCTCCGAGTCTAGAGGGTATATAATGGATCCCATCGCGTCTCAGCCTCACTTTGAGCTCCT
CCACACGAATT
Features (pLannotate 1.2.2; 27 found; start..end, strand, type, name):
      2..22      +  protein_bind   attB1: mutant version of attB; core recombination site for the Gateway® BP reaction BP Clonase™
     53..124     +  CDS            Gap43 (fragment): NEUM_RAT - Experimental evidence at protein level: Swiss-Prot protein existence level 1. This protein is associated with nerve growth. It is a major component of the motile 'growth cones' that form the tips of elongating axons. Plays a role in axonal and dendritic filopodia induction (By similarity). From Rattus norvegicus (Rat).
    116..823     +  CDS            KillerRed: KillerRed is a basic (constitutively fluorescent) red fluorescent protein published in 2005, derived from Anthoathecata.
    843..863     -  protein_bind   attB2: mutant version of attB; core recombination site for the Gateway® BP reaction BP Clonase™
    866..1000    -  polyA_signal   SV40 poly(A) signal: SV40 polyadenylation signal
   1063..1083    -  protein_bind   attB3: mutant version of attB; core recombination site for the Gateway® BP reaction BP Clonase™
   1087..1107    +  CDS            lacZα (fragment): LacZα fragment of β-galactosidase; lacZ fragment
   1123..1257    -  polyA_signal   SV40 poly(A) signal: SV40 polyadenylation signal
   1280..1363    -  CDS            large T antigen (fragment): large T antigen from SV40 (simian virus 40)
   1929..1969    -  misc_feature   MCS (fragment): pBluescript multiple cloning site
   1982..2000    -  promoter       T3 promoter: promoter for bacteriophage T3 RNA polymerase
   2045..2061    -  protein_bind   lac operator: The lac repressor binds to the lac operator to inhibit transcription in E. coli. This inhibition can be relieved by adding lactose or isopropyl-β-D-thiogalactopyranoside (IPTG). lac repressor encoded by lacI
   2069..2099    -  promoter       lac promoter: promoter for the E. coli lac operon
   2114..2135    -  protein_bind   CAP binding site: CAP binding activates transcription in the presence of cAMP. E. coli catabolite activator protein
   2148..2240    -  CDS            lacI (fragment): lac repressor; lacI; The lac repressor binds to the lac operator to inhibit transcription in E. coli. This inhibition can be relieved by adding lactose or isopropyl-β-D-thiogalactopyranoside (IPTG).
   2423..3011    -  rep_origin     ori: high-copy-number ColE1/pMB1/pBR322/pUC origin of replication
   3182..4042    -  CDS            AmpR: β-lactamase; bla; confers resistance to ampicillin, carbenicillin, and related antibiotics
   4043..4147    -  promoter       AmpR promoter: bla
   4173..4394    -  rep_origin     M13 ori (fragment) (sequence partly withheld): M13 bacteriophage origin of replication; arrow indicates direction of (+) strand synthesis
   4394..4681    +  CDS            tyr (fragment) (sequence partly withheld): TYRO_ORYLA - Also known as tyro. Experimental evidence at transcript level: Swiss-Prot protein existence level 2. This is a copper-containing oxidase that functions in the formation of pigments such as melanins and other polyphenolic compounds. From Oryzias latipes (Japanese rice fish) (Japanese killifish).
   5222..5343    -  polyA_signal   SV40 poly(A) signal: SV40 polyadenylation signal
   5366..5449    -  CDS            large T antigen (fragment): large T antigen from SV40 (simian virus 40)
   5466..6185    -  CDS            EGFP: the original enhanced GFP (Yang et al., 1996) mammalian codon-optimized
   6869..6889    +  protein_bind   attB4: mutant version of attB; core recombination site for the Gateway® BP reaction BP Clonase™
   6890..6925    +  misc_feature   MCS (fragment): pBluescript multiple cloning site
   6924..7001    +  protein_bind   5X UAS (fragment): five tandem copies of the "ScaI site" 17-mer CGGAGTACTGTCCTCCG, an upstream activating sequence (UAS) that efficiently binds yeast Gal4 (Webster et al., 1988; Pfeiffer et al., 2010) GAL4
   7004..7021    +  promoter       minP (fragment): minimal TATA-box promoter with low basal activity
