[The description below was written by a language model from this plasmid's Addgene catalogue record and pLannotate feature annotations shown in this document.]
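Description:
4xnrUAS:MLS-KillerRed in pTol2pA2-acrys-EGFP- is a Tol2 transposon-based expression clone assembled by multisite Gateway recombination into a pTol2pA2-type destination backbone. The use of Tol2, a Gal4/UAS system and a lens marker points to fish transgenesis, and the associated study imaged spinal motor neurons in vivo. It is maintained in E. coli as a high-copy plasmid through a ColE1/pUC origin and selected with ampicillin (AmpR/β-lactamase). Remnants of a pBluescript-type backbone (lac promoter/operator, T3 promoter, partial M13 origin) are also annotated. The medaka tyrosinase fragment detected by the annotation is probably sequence flanking the Tol2 element, although the Tol2 arms themselves are not annotated as such.

The payload sits between attB4 and attB3 sites. A UAS array (described in the name as 4x non-repetitive, and matched as a partial 5X UAS) with a minimal TATA-box promoter makes transcription dependent on Gal4. Downstream, between attB1 and attB2, is KillerRed, a red fluorescent protein, fused at its N terminus to a short Gap43-derived fragment, which corresponds to the "MLS" tag that the record says makes the fluorophore membrane bound. An SV40 polyadenylation signal follows. On the opposite strand, a separate EGFP cassette with its own SV40 poly(A) serves as the "green lens reporter" for identifying transgene carriers. The name implies an alpha-crystallin promoter, but no promoter is annotated for this cassette.

Crossed or co-injected with a Gal4 driver, the construct restricts membrane-targeted KillerRed to chosen cells. The linked publication used it to visualise oxidative stress-mediated degeneration of individual motor neurons. The sequenced record (7,065 nt) is slightly shorter than the listed total size (7,092 bp).
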