Addgene plasmid #115516: 4xnrUAS:MLS-KillerRed in pTol2pA2-acrys-EGFP-
Purpose: Plasmid driving expression of membrane bound KillerRed fluorophore under UAS response element, with a green lens reporter
Depositing lab: Marco Morsch. Publication: Real-time visualization of oxidative stress-mediated neurodegeneration of individual spinal motor neurons in vivo. Formella I, Svahn AJ, Radford RAW, Don EK, Cole NJ, Hogan A, Lee A, Chung RS, Morsch M. Redox Biol. 2018 Aug 23;19:226-234. doi: 10.1016/j.redox.2018.08.011. PubMed 30193184.
Backbone
  Vector backbone: pTol2pA2
  Backbone size w/o insert (bp): 1100
  Total vector size (bp): 7092
  Vector type: Gateway Cloning
Growth in bacteria
  Bacterial resistance: Ampicillin, 100 μg/mL
  Growth temperature: 37°C
  Growth strain: DH5alpha
  Copy number: High Copy
Gene/Insert
  Gene/Insert name: MLS-KillerRed
  Insert size (bp): 714
  Promoter: UAS
  Tag / fusion protein: MLS (N terminal on insert)
  Cloning method: Gateway Cloning
  Sequencing primers: 5′ M13F; 3′ M13R
Resource information
  A portion of this plasmid was derived from a plasmid made by: Evrogen
Terms and licenses: Academic/Nonprofit Terms; Industry Terms: Not Available to Industry
How to cite: 4xnrUAS:MLS-KillerRed in pTol2pA2-acrys-EGFP- was a gift from Marco Morsch (Addgene plasmid # 115516 ; http://n2t.net/addgene:115516 ; RRID:Addgene_115516)
